>Addgene plasmid #115407 | AAEL008287 DH44 R | addgene full sequence | sequence record 221215 | Addgene NGS Result
GTGTGTCAGTTAGGGTGTGGAAAGTCCCCAGGCTCCCCAGCAGGCAGAAGTATGCAAAGCATGCATCTCA
ATTAGTCAGCAACCAGGTGTGGAAAGTCCCCAGGCTCCCCAGCAGGCAGAAGTATGCAAAGCATGCATCT
CAATTAGTCAGCAACCATAGTCCCGCCCCTAACTCCGCCCATCCCGCCCCTAACTCCGCCCAGTTCCGCC
CATTCTCCGCCCCATGGCTGACTAATTTTTTTTATTTATGCAGAGGCCGAGGCCGCCTCGGCCTCTGAGC
TATTCCAGAAGTAGTGAGGAGGCTTTTTTGGAGGCCTAGGCTTTTGCAAAAAGCTCCTCGATCGAGGGGC
TCGCATCTCTCCTTCACGCGCCCGCCGCCCTACCTGAGGCCGCCATCCACGCCGGTTGAGTCGCGTTCTG
CCGCCTCCCGCCTGTGGTGCCTCCTGAACTGCGTCCGCCGTCTAGGTAAGTTTAAAGCTCAGGTCGAGAC
CGGGCCTTTGTCCGGCGCTCCCTTGGAGCCTACCTAGACTCAGCCGGCTCTCCACGCTTTGCCTGACCCT
GCTTGCTCAACTCTACGTCTTTGTTTCGTTTTCTGTTCTGCGCCGTTACAGATCCAAGCTCTGAAAAACC
AGAAAGTTAACTGGTAAGTTTAGTCTTTTTGTCTTTTATTTCAGGTCCCGGATCCGGTGGTGGTGCAAAT
CAAAGAACTGCTCCTCAGTGGATGTTGCCTTTACTTCTAGGCCTGTACGGAAGTGTTACTTCTGCTCTAA
AAGCTGCGGAATTCCGGAATTTCCTCGAGATGGCATCGAGTTTGACGAGGGAGCCTGGGAAAGAAAAGAA
AAAATACGGTCAGGAGGTCGTCGGTCCAGCAGACATAGTGGCGGACTTCGAGGAGCTAAGCACCCTATCG
CAGGATCTCTTCGCAGAGTACGAGAACAGCACCGAGCTAGCATGTTACCTGCAGGCGCACCTGGATGCAC
AAGCCGAGATTCCATTCGATGGCTGCCCGGTCAACTTTGACAGCATCCTGTGCTGGCCGAAGACGCCAAG
CAATACCTGGGCGGTGCTTCCATGCTTCAAAGAGTTCAAGGGCGTCGCTTATGATGCACGCCAAAACGCC
ACCCGCTACTGCCATTCGGACGGTAAGTGGGACAACTACAGCCACTATACAGCCTGCCATCACATGACAG
AACCACCGCCGGACATAGTCGAGGTCACATCGATCATCTACTACTCCGGATACATCGTTAGCCTAGTTGC
GTTAAGTCTCGCTGTGATAGTTTTTGTCTACTTCAAGGATTTACGTTGTTTGCGTAATACGATCCACGCA
AATCTGTTCATCACCTACATTCTGTCCGCCCTGATGTGGATTATCATTCTGACGCTGCAGCTCTCCGGCA
GTCAGAGTGGCATCGCTAGTTGTGTAATACTCGTTACCTTGCTGCACTACTTCACGCTGACCAACTTCTT
CTGGATGCTGGTGGAAGGTCTCTATCTCTACATGCTGGTGGTTCAAACGTTCTCCGGCGATTATCTACGC
TTTTGGAAGTATTCCATCATCGGCTGGGGAGGTCCTTTAATCTTTGTCGGAGCGTGGGCCATTGCCAAGT
CCTTTTATCCGTATGACCTGATGCCGGAGCATCCGAACAAGCTGGAAATCGAATGCTCGTGGATGCGGGA
ATCTCACATCGACTGGATTATTCAGGGCCCATCCTGTGCCGTGCTAGTAATCAATCTCATCTTCCTGCTG
CGAATCATGTGGGTTCTCATCACCAAGCTCCGATCGGCCAATACGGTCGAAACGAGGCAATACCGGAAGG
CATCCAAGGCACTGCTGGTACTTATTCCGCTGCTAGGCATCACCTATCTGGTGGTCATCTACGGGCCTCA
CGAGGGCGTTGGCAGTCGGATCTTTGCGGTCACCAGAGCGGTCCTGTTGAGCACACAGGGCTTGGTAGTA
TCGTTACTCTACTGCTTCCTCAACTATGAGGTGCGAGGAACTCTACGGTTACACTACTACCGTTGGCGAG
ATGAGCGCAACATTCGACTGGGCATCATTTCCAAACATCGAAGACCGACCATCAGTGGAACTGAAAGTAT
ACGTATTACCACTACGACAACCACAACAACAACCACATCGGTGCCGTTGATTTAAGCGGCCGCTAGACTA
GTCTAGAGAAAAAACCTCCCACACCTCCCCCTGAACCTGAAACATAAAATGAATGCAATTGTTGTTGTTA
ACTTGTTTATTGCAGCTTATAATGGTTACAAATAAAGCAATAGCATCACAAATTTCACAAATAAAGCATT
TTTTTCACTGCATTCTAGTTGTGGTTTGTCCAAACTCATCAATGTATCTTATCATGTCTGGATCCCCGGG
TACCGAGCTCGAATTAATTCCTCTTCCGCTTCCTCGCTCACTGACTCGCTGCGCTCGGTCGTTCGGCTGC
GGCGAGCGGTATCAGCTCACTCAAAGGCGGTAATACGGTTATCCACAGAATCAGGGGATAACGCAGGAAA
GAACATGTGAGCAAAAGGCCAGCAAAAGGCCAGGAACCGTAAAAAGGCCGCGTTGCTGGCGTTTTTCCAT
AGGCTCCGCCCCCCTGACGAGCATCACAAAAATCGACGCTCAAGTCAGAGGTGGCGAAACCCGACAGGAC
TATAAAGATACCAGGCGTTTCCCCCTGGAAGCTCCCTCGTGCGCTCTCCTGTTCCGACCCTGCCGCTTAC
CGGATACCTGTCCGCCTTTCTCCCTTCGGGAAGCGTGGCGCTTTCTCATAGCTCACGCTGTAGGTATCTC
AGTTCGGTGTAGGTCGTTCGCTCCAAGCTGGGCTGTGTGCACGAACCCCCCGTTCAGCCCGACCGCTGCG
CCTTATCCGGTAACTATCGTCTTGAGTCCAACCCGGTAAGACACGACTTATCGCCACTGGCAGCAGCCAC
TGGTAACAGGATTAGCAGAGCGAGGTATGTAGGCGGTGCTACAGAGTTCTTGAAGTGGTGGCCTAACTAC
GGCTACACTAGAAGAACAGTATTTGGTATCTGCGCTCTGCTGAAGCCAGTTACCTTCGGAAAAAGAGTTG
GTAGCTCTTGATCCGGCAAACAAACCACCGCTGGTAGCGGTGGTTTTTTTGTTTGCAAGCAGCAGATTAC
GCGCAGAAAAAAAGGATCTCAAGAAGATCCTTTGATCTTTTCTACGGGGTCTGACGCTCAGTGGAACGAA
AACTCACGTTAAGGGATTTTGGTCATGAGATTATCAAAAAGGATCTTCACCTAGATCCTTTTAAATTAAA
AATGAAGTTTTAAATCAATCTAAAGTATATATGAGTAAACTTGGTCTGACAGTTACCAATGCTTAATCAG
TGAGGCACCTATCTCAGCGATCTGTCTATTTCGTTCATCCATAGTTGCCTGACTCCCCGTCGTGTAGATA
ACTACGATACGGGAGGGCTTACCATCTGGCCCCAGTGCTGCAATGATACCGCGAGACCCACGCTCACCGG
CTCCAGATTTATCAGCAATAAACCAGCCAGCCGGAAGGGCCGAGCGCAGAAGTGGTCCTGCAACTTTATC
CGCCTCCATCCAGTCTATTAATTGTTGCCGGGAAGCTAGAGTAAGTAGTTCGCCAGTTAATAGTTTGCGC
AACGTTGTTGCCATTGCTACAGGCATCGTGGTGTCACGCTCGTCGTTTGGTATGGCTTCATTCAGCTCCG
GTTCCCAACGATCAAGGCGAGTTACATGATCCCCCATGTTGTGCAAAAAAGCGGTTAGCTCCTTCGGTCC
TCCGATCGTTGTCAGAAGTAAGTTGGCCGCAGTGTTATCACTCATGGTTATGGCAGCACTGCATAATTCT
CTTACTGTCATGCCATCCGTAAGATGCTTTTCTGTGACTGGTGAGTACTCAACCAAGTCATTCTGAGAAT
AGTGTATGCGGCGACCGAGTTGCTCTTGCCCGGCGTCAATACGGGATAATACCGCGCCACATAGCAGAAC
TTTAAAAGTGCTCATCATTGGAAAACGTTCTTCGGGGCGAAAACTCTCAAGGATCTTACCGCTGTTGAGA
TCCAGTTCGATGTAACCCACTCGTGCACCCAACTGATCTTCAGCATCTTTTACTTTCACCAGCGTTTCTG
GGTGAGCAAAAACAGGAAGGCAAAATGCCGCAAAAAAGGGAATAAGGGCGACACGGAAATGTTGAATACT
CATACTCTTCCTTTTTCAATATTATTGAAGCATTTATCAGGGTTATTGTCTCATGAGCGGATACATATTT
GAATGTATTTAGAAAAATAAACAAATAGGGGTTCCGCGCACATTTCCCCGAAAAGTGCCACCTGCAAGCT
TGGCTGTGGAAT
Features (pLannotate 1.2.2; 8 found; start..end, strand, type, name):
      1..330     +  promoter       SV40 promoter: SV40 enhancer and early promoter
    346..614     +  LTR            5' LTR (truncated): truncated 5' long terminal repeat (LTR) from human T-cell leukemia virus (HTLV) type 1
    644..740     +  intron         SV40 intron: modified SV40 intron with splice donor and acceptor sites
   1004..2110    +  CDS            DIHR_MANSE (fragment): Experimental evidence at transcript level: Swiss-Prot protein existence level 2. Receptor for the insect diurectic hormone. The activity of this receptor is mediated by G proteins which activate adenylyl cyclase. From Manduca sexta (Tobacco hawkmoth) (Tobacco hornworm).
   2240..2374    +  polyA_signal   SV40 poly(A) signal: SV40 polyadenylation signal
   2584..3172    -  rep_origin     ori: high-copy-number ColE1/pMB1/pBR322/pUC origin of replication
   3343..4203    -  CDS            AmpR: β-lactamase; bla; confers resistance to ampicillin, carbenicillin, and related antibiotics
   4204..4308    -  promoter       AmpR promoter: bla
