[The description below was written by a language model from this plasmid's Addgene catalogue record and pLannotate feature annotations shown in this document.]
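Description:
AAEL008287 DH44 R is a mammalian expression plasmid built on the pME18s backbone that carries the coding sequence of an Aedes aegypti G protein-coupled receptor, the candidate diuretic hormone 44 (DH44) receptor encoded by gene AAEL008287. The sequenced construct is about 4.35 kb. It is propagated in E. coli as a high-copy plasmid through a ColE1/pUC-type origin and is selected with ampicillin via a β-lactamase gene driven by its own bla promoter. No mammalian selection marker is annotated, which suggests it is suited to transient transfection rather than stable line selection.

Expression is driven by a composite promoter: the SV40 enhancer and early promoter, followed by a truncated HTLV-1 5' LTR segment and a modified SV40 intron with splice donor and acceptor sites. This combination supports strong transcription and efficient processing of the message in mammalian cells. The receptor open reading frame lies downstream and is terminated by an SV40 polyadenylation signal. The automated annotation labels the insert as a fragment resembling the Manduca sexta diuretic hormone receptor, a G protein-coupled receptor that signals through adenylyl cyclase. This label reflects homology to the moth protein and is consistent with the mosquito insert's assigned identity, not evidence of a different insert. No epitope tags or reporters are annotated.

The catalogue lists Gateway cloning as the method, whereas the depositor comment says the coding sequence was inserted using NotI and XhoI sites; the record does not resolve this discrepancy. The stated purpose is heterologous expression of the mosquito receptor in mammalian cells, and the plasmid was deposited with a study of small-molecule agonists of an Ae. aegypti neuropeptide receptor.
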