Addgene plasmid #115407: AAEL008287 DH44 R
Purpose: Expresses Ae. aegypti receptor in mammalian cells
Depositing lab: Leslie Vosshall. Depositing organization: Rockefeller University. Publication: Small-Molecule Agonists of Ae. aegypti Neuropeptide Y Receptor Block Mosquito Biting. Duvall LB, Ramos-Espiritu L, Barsoum KE, Glickman JF, Vosshall LB. Cell. 2019 Feb 7;176(4):687-701.e5. doi: 10.1016/j.cell.2018.12.004. PubMed 30735632.
Backbone
  Vector backbone: pME18s
  Vector type: Mammalian Expression
Growth in bacteria
  Bacterial resistance: Ampicillin, 100 μg/mL
  Growth temperature: 37°C
  Growth strain: DH5alpha
  Copy number: High Copy
Gene/Insert
  Gene/Insert name: AAEL008287 DH44 R
  Species: Aedes aegypti
  Entrez Gene: LOC5567138 (a.k.a. AaeL_AAEL005894, AAEL005894, AAEL008287, GPRDIH2_1)
  Cloning method: Gateway Cloning
Terms and licenses: Academic/Nonprofit Terms; Industry Terms: Not Available to Industry
Depositor comments: The neuropeptide CDS was inserted into the pME18s plasmid using NotI and XhoI sites.
How to cite: AAEL008287 DH44 R was a gift from Leslie Vosshall (Addgene plasmid # 115407 ; http://n2t.net/addgene:115407 ; RRID:Addgene_115407)
