>Addgene plasmid #115407 | AAEL008287 DH44 R | depositor partial sequence | sequence record 217413 | neuropeptide CDS
ATGGCATCGAGTTTGACGAGGGAGCCTGGGAAAGAAAAGAAAAAATACGGTCAGGAGGTCGTCGGTCCAG
CAGACATAGTGGCGGACTTCGAGGAGCTAAGCACCCTATCGCAGGATCTCTTCGCAGAGTACGAGAACAG
CACCGAGCTAGCATGTTACCTGCAGGCGCACCTGGATGCACAAGCCGAGATTCCATTCGATGGCTGCCCG
GTCAACTTTGACAGCATCCTGTGCTGGCCGAAGACGCCAAGCAATACCTGGGCGGTGCTTCCATGCTTCA
AAGAGTTCAAGGGCGTCGCTTATGATGCACGCCAAAACGCCACCCGCTACTGCCATTCGGACGGTAAGTG
GGACAACTACAGCCACTATACAGCCTGCCATCACATGACAGAACCACCGCCGGACATAGTCGAGGTCACA
TCGATCATCTACTACTCCGGATACATCGTTAGCCTAGTTGCGTTAAGTCTCGCTGTGATAGTTTTTGTCT
ACTTCAAGGATTTACGTTGTTTGCGTAATACGATCCACGCAAATCTGTTCATCACCTACATTCTGTCCGC
CCTGATGTGGATTATCATTCTGACGCTGCAGCTCTCCGGCAGTCAGAGTGGCATCGCTAGTTGTGTAATA
CTCGTTACCTTGCTGCACTACTTCACGCTGACCAACTTCTTCTGGATGCTGGTGGAAGGTCTCTATCTCT
ACATGCTGGTGGTTCAAACGTTCTCCGGCGATTATCTACGCTTTTGGAAGTATTCCATCATCGGCTGGGG
AGGTCCTTTAATCTTTGTCGGAGCGTGGGCCATTGCCAAGTCCTTTTATCCGTATGACCTGATGCCGGAG
CATCCGAACAAGCTGGAAATCGAATGCTCGTGGATGCGGGAATCTCACATCGACTGGATTATTCAGGGCC
CATCCTGTGCCGTGCTAGTAATCAATCTCATCTTCCTGCTGCGAATCATGTGGGTTCTCATCACCAAGCT
CCGATCGGCCAATACGGTCGAAACGAGGCAATACCGGAAGGCATCCAAGGCACTGCTGGTACTTATTCCG
CTGCTAGGCATCACCTATCTGGTGGTCATCTACGGGCCTCACGAGGGCGTTGGCAGTCGGATCTTTGCGG
TCACCAGAGCGGTCCTGTTGAGCACACAGGGCTTGGTAGTATCGTTACTCTACTGCTTCCTCAACTATGA
GGTGCGAGGAACTCTACGGTTACACTACTACCGTTGGCGAGATGAGCGCAACATTCGACTGGGCATCATT
TCCAAACATCGAAGACCGACCATCAGTGGAACTGAAAGTATACGTATTACCACTACGACAACCACAACAA
CAACCACATCGGTGCCGTTGATTTAA
